>Addgene plasmid #197937 | pC1300_pUB10_pcoCASphi_E9t_MCS_version1 | addgene full sequence | sequence record 387887 | Addgene NGS Result
GTAATCATGTCATAGCTGTTTCCTGTGTGAAATTGTTATCCGCTCACAATTCCACACAACATACGAGCCG
GAAGCATAAAGTGTAAAGCCTGGGGTGCCTAATGAGTGAGCTAACTCACATTAATTGCGTTGCGCTCACT
GCCCGCTTTCCAGTCGGGAAACCTGTCGTGCCAGCTGCATTAATGAATCGGCCAACGCGCGGGGAGAGGC
GGTTTGCGTATTGGCTAGAGCAGCTTGCCAACATGGTGGAGCACGACACTCTCGTCTACTCCAAGAATAT
CAAAGATACAGTCTCAGAAGACCAAAGGGCTATTGAGACTTTTCAACAAAGGGTAATATCGGGAAACCTC
CTCGGATTCCATTGCCCAGCTATCTGTCACTTCATCAAAAGGACAGTAGAAAAGGAAGGTGGCACCTACA
AATGCCATCATTGCGATAAAGGAAAGGCTATCGTTCAAGATGCCTCTGCCGACAGTGGTCCCAAAGATGG
ACCCCCACCCACGAGGAGCATCGTGGAAAAAGAAGACGTTCCAACCACGTCTTCAAAGCAAGTGGATTGA
TGTGAACATGGTGGAGCACGACACTCTCGTCTACTCCAAGAATATCAAAGATACAGTCTCAGAAGACCAA
AGGGCTATTGAGACTTTTCAACAAAGGGTAATATCGGGAAACCTCCTCGGATTCCATTGCCCAGCTATCT
GTCACTTCATCAAAAGGACAGTAGAAAAGGAAGGTGGCACCTACAAATGCCATCATTGCGATAAAGGAAA
GGCTATCGTTCAAGATGCCTCTGCCGACAGTGGTCCCAAAGATGGACCCCCACCCACGAGGAGCATCGTG
GAAAAAGAAGACGTTCCAACCACGTCTTCAAAGCAAGTGGATTGATGTGATATCTCCACTGACGTAAGGG
ATGACGCACAATCCCACTATCCTTCGCAAGACCCTTCCTCTATATAAGGAAGTTCATTTCATTTGGAGAG
GACACGCTGAAATCACCAGTCTCTCTCTACAAATCTATCTCTCTCGAGCTTTCGCAGATCCGGGGGGCAA
TGAGATATGAAAAAGCCTGAACTCACCGCGACGTCTGTCGAGAAGTTTCTGATCGAAAAGTTCGACAGCG
TCTCCGACCTGATGCAGCTCTCGGAGGGCGAAGAATCTCGTGCTTTCAGCTTCGATGTAGGAGGGCGTGG
ATATGTCCTGCGGGTAAATAGCTGCGCCGATGGTTTCTACAAAGATCGTTATGTTTATCGGCACTTTGCA
TCGGCCGCGCTCCCGATTCCGGAAGTGCTTGACATTGGGGAGTTTAGCGAGAGCCTGACCTATTGCATCT
CCCGCCGTTCACAGGGTGTCACGTTGCAAGACCTGCCTGAAACCGAACTGCCCGCTGTTCTACAACCGGT
CGCGGAGGCTATGGATGCGATCGCTGCGGCCGATCTTAGCCAGACGAGCGGGTTCGGCCCATTCGGACCG
CAAGGAATCGGTCAATACACTACATGGCGTGATTTCATATGCGCGATTGCTGATCCCCATGTGTATCACT
GGCAAACTGTGATGGACGACACCGTCAGTGCGTCCGTCGCGCAGGCTCTCGATGAGCTGATGCTTTGGGC
CGAGGACTGCCCCGAAGTCCGGCACCTCGTGCACGCGGATTTCGGCTCCAACAATGTCCTGACGGACAAT
GGCCGCATAACAGCGGTCATTGACTGGAGCGAGGCGATGTTCGGGGATTCCCAATACGAGGTCGCCAACA
TCTTCTTCTGGAGGCCGTGGTTGGCTTGTATGGAGCAGCAGACGCGCTACTTCGAGCGGAGGCATCCGGA
GCTTGCAGGATCGCCACGACTCCGGGCGTATATGCTCCGCATTGGTCTTGACCAACTCTATCAGAGCTTG
GTTGACGGCAATTTCGATGATGCAGCTTGGGCGCAGGGTCGATGCGACGCAATCGTCCGATCCGGAGCCG
GGACTGTCGGGCGTACACAAATCGCCCGCAGAAGCGCGGCCGTCTGGACCGATGGCTGTGTAGAAGTACT
CGCCGATAGTGGAAACCGACGCCCCAGCACTCGTCCGAGGGCAAAGAAATAGAGTAGATGCCGACCGGGA
TCTGTCGATCGACAAGCTCGAGTTTCTCCATAATAATGTGTGAGTAGTTCCCAGATAAGGGAATTAGGGT
TCCTATAGGGTTTCGCTCATGTGTTGAGCATATAAGAAACCCTTAGTATGTATTTGTATTTGTAAAATAC
TTCTATCAATAAAATTTCTAATTCCTAAAACCAAAATCCAGTACTAAAATCCAGATCCCCCGAATTAATT
CGGCGTTAATTCAGTACATTAAAAACGTCCGCAATGTGTTATTAAGTTGTCTAAGCGTCAATTTGTTTAC
ACCACAATATATCCTGCCACCAGCCAGCCAACAGCTCCCCGACCGGCAGCTCGGCACAAAATCACCACTC
GATACAGGCAGCCCATCAGTCCGGGACGGCGTCAGCGGGAGAGCCGTTGTAAGGCGGCAGACTTTGCTCA
TGTTACCGATGCTATTCGGAAGAACGGCAACTAAGCTGCCGGGTTTGAAACACGGATGATCTCGCGGAGG
GTAGCATGTTGATTGTAACGATGACAGAGCGTTGCTGCCTGTGATCACCGCGGTTTCAAAATCGGCTCCG
TCGATACTATGTTATACGCCAACTTTGAAAACAACTTTGAAAAAGCTGTTTTCTGGTATTTAAGGTTTTA
GAATGCAAGGAACAGTGAATTGGAGTTCGTCTTGTTATAATTAGCTTCTTGGGGTATCTTTAAATACTGT
AGAAAAGAGGAAGGAAATAATAAATGGCTAAAATGAGAATATCACCGGAATTGAAAAAACTGATCGAAAA
ATACCGCTGCGTAAAAGATACGGAAGGAATGTCTCCTGCTAAGGTATATAAGCTGGTGGGAGAAAATGAA
AACCTATATTTAAAAATGACGGACAGCCGGTATAAAGGGACCACCTATGATGTGGAACGGGAAAAGGACA
TGATGCTATGGCTGGAAGGAAAGCTGCCTGTTCCAAAGGTCCTGCACTTTGAACGGCATGATGGCTGGAG
CAATCTGCTCATGAGTGAGGCCGATGGCGTCCTTTGCTCGGAAGAGTATGAAGATGAACAAAGCCCTGAA
AAGATTATCGAGCTGTATGCGGAGTGCATCAGGCTCTTTCACTCCATCGACATATCGGATTGTCCCTATA
CGAATAGCTTAGACAGCCGCTTAGCCGAATTGGATTACTTACTGAATAACGATCTGGCCGATGTGGATTG
CGAAAACTGGGAAGAAGACACTCCATTTAAAGATCCGCGCGAGCTGTATGATTTTTTAAAGACGGAAAAG
CCCGAAGAGGAACTTGTCTTTTCCCACGGCGACCTGGGAGACAGCAACATCTTTGTGAAAGATGGCAAAG
TAAGTGGCTTTATTGATCTTGGGAGAAGCGGCAGGGCGGACAAGTGGTATGACATTGCCTTCTGCGTCCG
GTCGATCAGGGAGGATATCGGGGAAGAACAGTATGTCGAGCTATTTTTTGACTTACTGGGGATCAAGCCT
GATTGGGAGAAAATAAAATATTATATTTTACTGGATGAATTGTTTTAGTACCTAGAATGCATGACCAAAA
TCCCTTAACGTGAGTTTTCGTTCCACTGAGCGTCAGACCCCGTAGAAAAGATCAAAGGATCTTCTTGAGA
TCCTTTTTTTCTGCGCGTAATCTGCTGCTTGCAAACAAAAAAACCACCGCTACCAGCGGTGGTTTGTTTG
CCGGATCAAGAGCTACCAACTCTTTTTCCGAAGGTAACTGGCTTCAGCAGAGCGCAGATACCAAATACTG
TCCTTCTAGTGTAGCCGTAGTTAGGCCACCACTTCAAGAACTCTGTAGCACCGCCTACATACCTCGCTCT
GCTAATCCTGTTACCAGTGGCTGCTGCCAGTGGCGATAAGTCGTGTCTTACCGGGTTGGACTCAAGACGA
TAGTTACCGGATAAGGCGCAGCGGTCGGGCTGAACGGGGGGTTCGTGCACACAGCCCAGCTTGGAGCGAA
CGACCTACACCGAACTGAGATACCTACAGCGTGAGCTATGAGAAAGCGCCACGCTTCCCGAAGGGAGAAA
GGCGGACAGGTATCCGGTAAGCGGCAGGGTCGGAACAGGAGAGCGCACGAGGGAGCTTCCAGGGGGAAAC
GCCTGGTATCTTTATAGTCCTGTCGGGTTTCGCCACCTCTGACTTGAGCGTCGATTTTTGTGATGCTCGT
CAGGGGGGCGGAGCCTATGGAAAAACGCCAGCAACGCGGCCTTTTTACGGTTCCTGGCCTTTTGCTGGCC
TTTTGCTCACATGTTCTTTCCTGCGTTATCCCCTGATTCTGTGGATAACCGTATTACCGCCTTTGAGTGA
GCTGATACCGCTCGCCGCAGCCGAACGACCGAGCGCAGCGAGTCAGTGAGCGAGGAAGCGGAAGAGCGCC
TGATGCGGTATTTTCTCCTTACGCATCTGTGCGGTATTTCACACCGCATATGGTGCACTCTCAGTACAAT
CTGCTCTGATGCCGCATAGTTAAGCCAGTATACACTCCGCTATCGCTACGTGACTGGGTCATGGCTGCGC
CCCGACACCCGCCAACACCCGCTGACGCGCCCTGACGGGCTTGTCTGCTCCCGGCATCCGCTTACAGACA
AGCTGTGACCGTCTCCGGGAGCTGCATGTGTCAGAGGTTTTCACCGTCATCACCGAAACGCGCGAGGCAG
GGTGCCTTGATGTGGGCGCCGGCGGTCGAGTGGCGACGGCGCGGCTTGTCCGCGCCCTGGTAGATTGCCT
GGCCGTAGGCCAGCCATTTTTGAGCGGCCAGCGGCCGCGATAGGCCGACGCGAAGCGGCGGGGCGTAGGG
AGCGCAGCGACCGAAGGGTAGGCGCTTTTTGCAGCTCTTCGGCTGTGCGCTGGCCAGACAGTTATGCACA
GGCCAGGCGGGTTTTAAGAGTTTTAATAAGTTTTAAAGAGTTTTAGGCGGAAAAATCGCCTTTTTTCTCT
TTTATATCAGTCACTTACATGTGTGACCGGTTCCCAATGTACGGCTTTGGGTTCCCAATGTACGGGTTCC
GGTTCCCAATGTACGGCTTTGGGTTCCCAATGTACGTGCTATCCACAGGAAAGAGACCTTTTCGACCTTT
TTCCCCTGCTAGGGCAATTTGCCCTAGCATCTGCTCCGTACATTAGGAACCGGCGGATGCTTCGCCCTCG
ATCAGGTTGCGGTAGCGCATGACTAGGATCGGGCCAGCCTGCCCCGCCTCCTCCTTCAAATCGTACTCCG
GCAGGTCATTTGACCCGATCAGCTTGCGCACGGTGAAACAGAACTTCTTGAACTCTCCGGCGCTGCCACT
GCGTTCGTAGATCGTCTTGAACAACCATCTGGCTTCTGCCTTGCCTGCGGCGCGGCGTGCCAGGCGGTAG
AGAAAACGGCCGATGCCGGGATCGATCAAAAAGTAATCGGGGTGAACCGTCAGCACGTCCGGGTTCTTGC
CTTCTGTGATCTCGCGGTACATCCAATCAGCTAGCTCGATCTCGATGTACTCCGGCCGCCCGGTTTCGCT
CTTTACGATCTTGTAGCGGCTAATCAAGGCTTCACCCTCGGATACCGTCACCAGGCGGCCGTTCTTGGCC
TTCTTCGTACGCTGCATGGCAACGTGCGTGGTGTTTAACCGAATGCAGGTTTCTACCAGGTCGTCTTTCT
GCTTTCCGCCATCGGCTCGCCGGCAGAACTTGAGTACGTCCGCAACGTGTGGACGGAACACGCGGCCGGG
CTTGTCTCCCTTCCCTTCCCGGTATCGGTTCATGGATTCGGTTAGATGGGAAACCGCCATCAGTACCAGG
TCGTAATCCCACACACTGGCCATGCCGGCCGGCCCTGCGGAAACCTCTACGTGCCCGTCTGGAAGCTCGT
AGCGGATCACCTCGCCAGCTCGTCGGTCACGCTTCGACAGACGGAAAACGGCCACGTCCATGATGCTGCG
ACTATCGCGGGTGCCCACGTCATAGAGCATCGGAACGAAAAAATCTGGTTGCTCGTCGCCCTTGGGCGGC
TTCCTAATCGACGGCGCACCGGCTGCCGGCGGTTGCCGGGATTCTTTGCGGATTCGATCAGCGGCCGCTT
GCCACGATTCACCGGGGCGTGCTTCTGCCTCGATGCGTTGCCGCTGGGCGGCCTGCGCGGCCTTCAACTT
CTCCACCAGGTCATCACCCAGCGCCGCGCCGATTTGTACCGGGCCGGATGGTTTGCGACCGCTCACGCCG
ATTCCTCGGGCTTGGGGGTTCCAGTGCCATTGCAGGGCCGGCAGGCAACCCAGCCGCTTACGCCTGGCCA
ACCGCCCGTTCCTCCACACATGGGGCATTCCACGGCGTCGGTGCCTGGTTGTTCTTGATTTTCCATGCCG
CCTCCTTTAGCCGCTAAAATTCATCTACTCATTTATTCATTTGCTCATTTACTCTGGTAGCTGCGCGATG
TATTCAGATAGCAGCTCGGTAATGGTCTTGCCTTGGCGTACCGCGTACATCTTCAGCTTGGTGTGATCCT
CCGCCGGCAACTGAAAGTTGACCCGCTTCATGGCTGGCGTGTCTGCCAGGCTGGCCAACGTTGCAGCCTT
GCTGCTGCGTGCGCTCGGACGGCCGGCACTTAGCGTGTTTGTGCTTTTGCTCATTTTCTCTTTACCTCAT
TAACTCAAATGAGTTTTGATTTAATTTCAGCGGCCAGCGCCTGGACCTCGCGGGCAGCGTCGCCCTCGGG
TTCTGATTCAAGAACGGTTGTGCCGGCGGCGGCAGTGCCTGGGTAGCTCACGCGCTGCGTGATACGGGAC
TCAAGAATGGGCAGCTCGTACCCGGCCAGCGCCTCGGCAACCTCACCGCCGATGCGCGTGCCTTTGATCG
CCCGCGACACGACAAAGGCCGCTTGTAGCCTTCCATCCGTGACCTCAATGCGCTGCTTAACCAGCTCCAC
CAGGTCGGCGGTGGCCCATATGTCGTAAGGGCTTGGCTGCACCGGAATCAGCACGAAGTCGGCTGCCTTG
ATCGCGGACACAGCCAAGTCCGCCGCCTGGGGCGCTCCGTCGATCACTACGAAGTCGCGCCGGCCGATGG
CCTTCACGTCGCGGTCAATCGTCGGGCGGTCGATGCCGACAACGGTTAGCGGTTGATCTTCCCGCACGGC
CGCCCAATCGCGGGCACTGCCCTGGGGATCGGAATCGACTAACAGAACATCGGCCCCGGCGAGTTGCAGG
GCGCGGGCTAGATGGGTTGCGATGGTCGTCTTGCCTGACCCGCCTTTCTGGTTAAGTACAGCGATAACCT
TCATGCGTTCCCCTTGCGTATTTGTTTATTTACTCATCGCATCATATACGCAGCGACCGCATGACGCAAG
CTGTTTTACTCAAATACACATCACCTTTTTAGACGGCGGCGCTCGGTTTCTTCAGCGGCCAAGCTGGCCG
GCCAGGCCGCCAGCTTGGCATCAGACAAACCGGCCAGGATTTCATGCAGCCGCACGGTTGAGACGTGCGC
GGGCGGCTCGAACACGTACCCGGCCGCGATCATCTCCGCCTCGATCTCTTCGGTAATGAAAAACGGTTCG
TCCTGGCCGTCCTGGTGCGGTTTCATGCTTGTTCCTCTTGGCGTTCATTCTCGGCGGCCGCCAGGGCGTC
GGCCTCGGTCAATGCGTCCTCACGGAAGGCACCGCGCCGCCTGGCCTCGGTGGGCGTCACTTCCTCGCTG
CGCTCAAGTGCGCGGTACAGGGTCGAGCGATGCACGCCAAGCAGTGCAGCCGCCTCTTTCACGGTGCGGC
CTTCCTGGTCGATCAGCTCGCGGGCGTGCGCGATCTGTGCCGGGGTGAGGGTAGGGCGGGGGCCAAACTT
CACGCCTCGGGCCTTGGCGGCCTCGCGCCCGCTCCGGGTGCGGTCGATGATTAGGGAACGCTCGAACTCG
GCAATGCCGGCGAACACGGTCAACACCATGCGGCCGGCCGGCGTGGTGGTGTCGGCCCACGGCTCTGCCA
GGCTACGCAGGCCCGCGCCGGCCTCCTGGATGCGCTCGGCAATGTCCAGTAGGTCGCGGGTGCTGCGGGC
CAGGCGGTCTAGCCTGGTCACTGTCACAACGTCGCCAGGGCGTAGGTGGTCAAGCATCCTGGCCAGCTCC
GGGCGGTCGCGCCTGGTGCCGGTGATCTTCTCGGAAAACAGCTTGGTGCAGCCGGCCGCGTGCAGTTCGG
CCCGTTGGTTGGTCAAGTCCTGGTCGTCGGTGCTGACGCGGGCATAGCCCAGCAGGCCAGCGGCGGCGCT
CTTGTTCATGGCGTAATGTCTCCGGTTCTAGTCGCAAGTATTCTACTTTATGCGACTAAAACACGCGACA
AGAAAACGCCAGGAAAAGGGCAGGGCGGCAGCCTGTCGCGTAACTTAGGACTTGTGCGACATGTCGTTTT
CAGAAGACGGCTGCACTGAACGTCAGAAGCCGACTGCACTATAGCAGCGGAGGGGTTGGATCAAAGTACT
TTGATCCCGAGGGGAACCCTGTGGTTGGCATGCACATACAAATGGACGAACGGATAAACCTTTTCACGCC
CTTTTAAATATCCGATTATTCTAATAAACGCTCTTTTCTCTTAGGTTTACCCGCCAATATATCCTGTCAA
ACACTGATAGTTTAAACTGAAGGCGGGAAACGACAATCTGATCCAAGCTCAAGCTGCTCTAGCATTCGCC
ATTCAGGCTGCGCAACTGTTGGGAAGGGCGATCGGTGCGGGCCTCTTCGCTATTACGCCAGCTGGCGAAA
GGGGGATGTGCTGCAAGGCGATTAAGTTGGGTAACGCCAGGGTTTTCCCAGTCACGACGTTGTAAAACGA
CGGCCAGTGCCAAGCTTGCATGCCTGCAGGTCGACTCTAGATCACTAGTATCCTAGGAAGGTACCAGTCT
AGCTCAACAGAGCTTTTAACCCAAATTGGTACAATAGAATACAACTTTAGATCATAATTCTCAAAAGAAA
GAGATTCCTTAGCTATTCTATCTGCCACTCCATTTCCTTCTCGGCTTGTATGCACAAGCATAAAATCCTC
AAACTTGCTAAGTAGATACTTTATGTCTTGGATAATTGGATTGAGACTTGACAAGCATAACTTTCATGTA
ACCAAAGACACAAGTTGCTGAGAATCCACCTCAAAAATGATCTTCCTATAATTGAATCGGGATAATGACA
GCACAGCCCATCTAAGAGCCTCCACTTCTACTTCCAGCACGCTTCTTACTTTTACCACAGCTCTTGCACC
TAACCATAACACCTTCCCTGTATGATCGCGAAGCACCCACCCTAAGCCACATTTTAATCCTTCTGTTGGC
CATGCCCCATCAAAGTTGCACTTAACCCAAGATTGTGGTGGAGCTTCCCATGTTTCTCGTCTGTCCCGAC
GGTGTTGTGGTTGGTGCTTTCCTTACATTCTGAGCCTCTTTCCTTCTAATCCACTCATCTGCATCTTCTT
GTGTCCTTACTAATACCTCATTGGTTCCAAATTCCCTCCCTTTAAGCACCAGCTCGTTTCTGTTCTTCCA
CAGCCTCCCAAGTATCCAAGGGACTAAAGCCTCCACATTCTTCAGATCAGGATATTCTTGTTTAAGATGT
TGAACTCTATGGAGGTTTGTATGAACTGATGATCTAGGACCGGATAAGTTCCCTTCTTCATAGCGAACTT
ATTCAAAGAATGTTTTGTGTATCATTCTTGTTACATTGTTATTAATGAAAAAATATTATTGGTCATTGGA
CTGAACACGAGTGTTAAATATGGACCAGGCCCCAAATAAGATCCATTGATATATGAATTAAATAACAAGA
ATAAATCGAGTCACCAAACCACTTGCCTTTTTTAACGAGACTTGTTCACCAACTTGATACAAAAGTCATT
ATCCTATGCAAATCAATAATCATACAAAAATATCCAATAACACTAAAAAATTAAAAGAAATGGATAATTT
CACAATATGTTATACGATAAAGAAGTTACTTTTCCAAGAAATTCACTGATTTTATAAGCCCACTTGCATT
AGATAAATGGCAAAAAAAAACAAAAAGGAAAAGAAATAAAGCACGAAGAATTCTAGAAAATACGAAATAC
GCTTCAATGCAGTGGGACCCACGGTTCAATTATTGCCAATTTTCAGCTCCACCGTATATTTAAAAAATAA
AACGATAATGCTAAAAAAATATAAATCGTAACGATCGTTAAATCTCAACGGCTGGATCTTATGACGACCG
TTAGAAATTGTGGTTGTCGACGAGTCAGTAATAAACGGCGTCAAAGTGGTTGCAGCCGGCACACACGAGT
CGTGTTTATCAACTCAAAGCACAAATACTTTTCCTCAACCTAAAAATAAGGCAATTAGCCAAAAACAACT
TTGCGTGTAAACAACGCTCAATACACGTGTCATTTTATTATTAGCTATTGCTTCACCGCCTTAGCTTTCT
CGTGACCTAGTCGTCCTCGTCTTTTCTTCTTCTTCTTCTATAAAACAATACCCAAAGAGCTCTTCTTCTT
CACAATTCAGATTTCAATTTCTCAAAATCTTAAAAACTTTCTCTCAATTCTCTCTACCGTGATCAAGGTA
AATTTCTGTGTTCCTTATTCTCTCAAAATCTTCGATTTTGTTTTCGTTCGATCCCAATTTCGTATATGTT
CTTTGGTTTAGATTCTGTTAATCTTAGATCGAAGACGATTTTCTGGGTTTGATCGTTAGATATCATCTTA
ATTCTCGATTAGGGTTTCATAGATATCATCCGATTTGTTCAAATAATTTGAGTTTTGTCGAATAATTACT
CTTCGATTTGTGATTTCTATCTAGATCTGGTGTTAGTTTCTAGTTTGTGCGATCGAATTTGTCGATTAAT
CTGAGTTTTTCTGATTAACAGATGGATTACAAGGATGATGATGATAAGGATTACAAGGATGATGATGATA
AGATGGCTCCAAAGAAGAAGAGAAAGGTTGGAATCCACGGAGTTCCAGCTGCTATGCCGAAGCCCGCCGT
CGAATCAGAGTTTTCCAAAGTCCTCAAGAAACACTTTCCTGGGGAGCGTTTTAGGTCTAGCTATATGAAG
AGGGGGGGTAAAATTCTGGCAGCACAAGGCGAGGAAGCTGTAGTGGCGTACTTGCAGGGAAAGAGTGAGG
AGGAACCGCCGAATTTTCAGCCGCCGGCGAAGTGCCACGTGGTCACCAAAAGCAGGGATTTCGCAGAATG
GCCCATAATGAAAGCCTCTGAAGCCATACAGAGGTACATCTATGCGCTCAGCACTACAGAGCGAGCTGCC
TGCAAACCGGGTAAGAGCTCAGAAAGTCACGCGGCCTGGTTCGCGGCTACAGGGGTGAGCAATCACGGCT
ATTCTCATGTACAAGGTCTTAACCTGATCTTTGACCACACGCTAGGACGATACGATGGCGTTTTAAAGAA
AGTACAGCTTCGAAATGAGAAGGCCCGAGCTAGATTGGAAAGCATAAACGCCTCACGAGCTGATGAAGGA
TTGCCGGAAATCAAGGCCGAGGAGGAGGAGGTAGCTACAAATGAAACAGGTCATCTACTACAGCCGCCAG
GCATAAACCCATCATTCTACGTCTACCAGACCATATCTCCGCAGGCTTACCGACCAAGGGACGAAATAGT
GTTACCACCCGAGTACGCCGGTTACGTCAGGGATCCGAACGCTCCGATTCCACTGGGCGTGGTCAGGAAC
CGTTGTGACATACAGAAGGGTTGCCCGGGATATATACCCGAGTGGCAGAGGGAAGCTGGTACGGCAATTA
GTCCCAAGACAGGAAAAGCAGTGACGGTTCCAGGACTTAGCCCGAAGAAGAATAAACGTATGCGTAGGTA
CTGGAGGTCAGAAAAGGAGAAGGCTCAAGATGCACTTCTCGTAACTGTAAGGATAGGTACCGATTGGGTA
GTCATAGACGTAAGAGGATTACTAAGAAACGCCAGGTAAGTTTCTGCTTCTACCTTTGATATATATATAA
TAATTATCATTAATTAGTAGTAATATAATATTTCAAATATTTTTTTCAAAATAAAAGAATGTAGTATATA
GCAATTGCTTTTCTGTAGTTTATAAGTGTGTATATTTTAATTTATAACTTTTCTAATATATGACCAAAAT
TTGTTGATGTGCAGGTGGAGGACTATTGCTCCCAAGGACATAAGTTTAAATGCACTTCTAGATTTATTTA
CCGGTGATCCAGTCATCGATGTCAGACGAAACATCGTGACCTTCACCTATACCTTGGACGCTTGCGGAAC
TTATGCTAGAAAATGGACTCTCAAGGGAAAACAGACAAAAGCAACCTTAGATAAACTGACAGCGACACAA
ACTGTGGCCTTAGTTGCTATAGATCTGGGACAAACAAACCCAATTAGCGCGGGTATCAGTCGTGTCACAC
AGGAGAACGGGGCCCTCCAGTGCGAACCGCTTGATCGTTTTACATTGCCTGATGACCTTTTGAAAGATAT
TTCTGCGTACCGAATTGCATGGGACCGTAACGAGGAGGAACTCAGGGCCAGATCCGTTGAGGCACTCCCA
GAGGCACAACAAGCAGAGGTCAGAGCTCTGGACGGGGTCTCCAAAGAGACCGCGCGTACACAGTTGTGCG
CGGACTTCGGTCTGGACCCAAAGCGACTACCGTGGGATAAAATGAGTAGCAATACCACGTTCATAAGCGA
GGCGCTCCTTTCCAACAGCGTATCCCGTGACCAAGTATTCTTTACCCCGGCCCCAAAGAAAGGAGCCAAG
AAGAAAGCACCGGTGGAAGTGATGCGAAAAGACAGGACATGGGCGCGAGCGTACAAACCACGACTCTCAG
TAGAAGCACAAAAGTTGAAAAATGAGGCTCTTTGGGCTTTGAAGCGTACCTCTCCAGAATATCTAAAGTT
GTCACGACGTAAAGAAGAATTGTGTAGGAGGTCCATTAATTACGTGATAGAAAAAACTAGAAGGCGAACC
CAATGCCAAATTGTGATCCCCGTTATAGAAGATCTAAATGTCCGATTTTTCCACGGGTCTGGCAAACGAC
TCCCGGGCTGGGATAACTTCTTCACGGCAAAGAAGGAAAACCGATGGTTTATCCAAGGGCTACATAAGGC
GTTTTCTGACTTAAGGACCCACCGATCCTTCTACGTGTTCGAGGTGCGTCCAGAGAGAACATCAATCACC
TGTCCGAAATGCGGGCACTGTGAAGTGGGGAACAGGGATGGAGAAGCCTTTCAGTGTCTCAGTTGCGGTA
AGACATGCAACGCAGATCTGGACGTAGCGACACATAACTTGACTCAAGTGGCGCTCACCGGCAAAACAAT
GCCGAAGAGAGAGGAGCCTAGAGATGCACAAGGGACAGCCCCCGCGAGAAAGACGAAGAAAGCTAGCAAG
TCAAAGGCACCCCCGGCTGAACGTGAGGATCAGACTCCCGCTCAAGAGCCGTCCCAAACGTCCAAGAGAC
CAGCTGCTACCAAGAAGGCTGGACAGGCTAAGAAGAAGAAGTGAAGAGCTTTCGTTCGTATCATCGGTTT
CGACAACGTTCGTCAAGTTCAATGCATCAGTTTCATTGCGCACACACCAGAATCCTACTGAGTTTGAGTA
TTATGGCATTGGGAAAACTGTTTTTCTTGTACCATTTGTTGTGCTTGTAATTTACTGTGTTTTTTATTCG
GTTTTCGCTATCGAACTGTGAAATGGAAATGGATGGAGAAGAGTTAATGAATGATATGGTCCTTTTGTTC
ATTCTCAAATTAATATTATTTGTTTTTTCTCTTATTTGTTGTGTGTTGAATTTGAAATTATAAGAGATAT
GCAAACATTTTGTTTTGAGTAAAAATGTGTCAAATCGTGGCCTCTAATGACCGAAGTTAATATGAGGAGT
AAAACACTTGTAGTTGTACCATTATGCTTATTCACTAGGCAACAAATATATTTTCAGACCTAGAAAAGCT
GCAAATGTTACTGAATACAAGTATGTCCTCTTGTGTTTTAGACATTTATGAACTTTCCTTTATGTAATTT
TCCAGAATCCTTGTCAGATTCTAATCATTGCTTTATAATTATAGTTATACTCATGGATTTGTAGTTGAGT
ATGAAAATATTTTTTAATGCATTTTATGACTTGCCAATTGATTGACAACGAATTC
Features (pLannotate 1.2.2; 22 found; start..end, strand, type, name):
     31..53      -  protein_bind   lac operator (fragment): The lac repressor binds to the lac operator to inhibit transcription in E. coli. This inhibition can be relieved by adding lactose or isopropyl-β-D-thiogalactopyranoside (IPTG). lac repressor encoded by lacI
     57..87      -  promoter       lac promoter: promoter for the E. coli lac operon
    102..123     -  protein_bind   CAP binding site: CAP binding activates transcription in the presence of cAMP. E. coli catabolite activator protein
    136..224     -  CDS            lacI (fragment): lac repressor; lacI; The lac repressor binds to the lac operator to inhibit transcription in E. coli. This inhibition can be relieved by adding lactose or isopropyl-β-D-thiogalactopyranoside (IPTG).
    314..990     +  promoter       CaMV 35S promoter (enhanced): cauliflower mosaic virus 35S promoter with a duplicated enhancer region
   1057..2082    +  CDS            HygR: hygromycin B phosphotransferase confers resistance to hygromycin
   2123..2297    +  polyA_signal   CaMV poly(A) signal: cauliflower mosaic virus polyadenylation signal
   2375..2399    -  misc_feature   LB T-DNA repeat: left border repeat from nopaline C58 T-DNA
   2824..3618    +  CDS            KanR: aminoglycoside phosphotransferase; aphA-3; confers resistance to kanamycin
   3705..4293    +  rep_origin     ori: high-copy-number ColE1/pMB1/pBR322/pUC origin of replication
   4479..4619    -  misc_feature   bom: basis of mobility region from pBR322
   4721..4760    -  CDS            rop (fragment): Rop protein, which maintains plasmids at low copy number; rop
   4963..5157    -  rep_origin     pVS1 oriV: origin of replication for the Pseudomonas plasmid pVS1 (Heeb et al., 2000)
   5223..6296    -  CDS            pVS1 RepA: replication protein from the Pseudomonas plasmid pVS1 (Heeb et al., 2000)
   6725..7354    -  CDS            pVS1 StaA: stability protein from the Pseudomonas plasmid pVS1 (Heeb et al., 2000)
   7914..8315    -  CDS            Y4CG_SINFN (fragment): Protein inferred from homology: Swiss-Prot protein existence level 3. From Sinorhizobium fredii (strain NBRC 101917 / NGR234).
   8655..8679    -  misc_feature   RB T-DNA repeat: right border repeat from nopaline C58 T-DNA
   8745..8899    -  CDS            lacZα (fragment): LacZα fragment of β-galactosidase; lacZ fragment
   8902..8931    -  misc_feature   MCS (fragment): pUC18/19 multiple cloning site
  10945..10992   +  CDS            2xFLAG: two tandem FLAG® epitope tags
  12006..12194   +  intron         IV2 intron: modified second intron of the potato ST-LS1 gene (Vancanneyt et al., 1990)
  13557..14189   +  terminator     E9 terminator: terminator and polyadenylation signal from the pea rbcS-E9 gene
