[The description below was written by a language model from this plasmid's Addgene catalogue record and pLannotate feature annotations shown in this document.]
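Description:
pC1300_pUB10_pcoCASphi_E9t_MCS_version1 is a roughly 14.2 kb T-DNA binary vector built on the pCambia1300 backbone for Agrobacterium-mediated delivery of the compact CRISPR nuclease CasΦ-2 (Cas12j2) into plants. The backbone carries a high-copy ColE1/pUC-type origin with a bom mobilisation region for propagation in E. coli. It also carries the pVS1 oriV, RepA and StaA functions, which support replication and stable maintenance in Agrobacterium. Bacterial selection is by kanamycin (aphA-3). Between the nopaline-type left and right border repeats, an enhanced CaMV 35S promoter drives hygromycin phosphotransferase with a CaMV poly(A) signal, providing hygromycin selection of transformed plant tissue.

The payload is a synthetic, Arabidopsis codon-optimised CasΦ-2 coding sequence (about 2.5 kb). According to the catalogue entry it is expressed from the UBQ10 promoter and flanked by an N-terminal SV40 NLS and a C-terminal nucleoplasmin NLS for nuclear targeting. The automated annotation does not label the promoter, the nuclease ORF or the NLS elements. It does detect a 2xFLAG epitope tag upstream, consistent with an N-terminal tag for detection. It also finds a potato ST-LS1 IV2 intron lying within the region where the coding sequence is expected. Such an intron typically prevents functional expression in bacteria and can aid expression in plants. The pea rbcS-E9 terminator follows downstream. Remnants of the pUC multiple cloning site and lacZα remain near the right border. The "MCS" in the name suggests a site intended for adding further elements such as guide RNA cassettes, although the record lists no guide expression unit. The construct is intended for genome editing experiments in plants with this small Cas effector.
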