Addgene plasmid #197937: pC1300_pUB10_pcoCASphi_E9t_MCS_version1
Purpose: T-DNA binary vector to express pcoCasphi driven by UBQ10 gene promoter, with SV40 NLS at the N-terminal and nucleoplasmin NLS at the C-terminal.
Depositing lab: Steven Jacobsen. Depositing organization: University of California, Los Angeles (UCLA). Publication: Genome editing in plants using the compact editor CasPhi. Li Z, Zhong Z, Wu Z, Pausch P, Al-Shayeb B, Amerasekera J, Doudna JA, Jacobsen SE. Proc Natl Acad Sci U S A. 2023 Jan 24;120(4):e2216822120. doi: 10.1073/pnas.2216822120. Epub 2023 Jan 18. PubMed 36652483.
Backbone
  Vector backbone: pCambia1300
  Total vector size (bp): 14196
  Vector type: Plant Expression, CRISPR
Growth in bacteria
  Bacterial resistance: Kanamycin, 50 μg/mL
  Growth temperature: 37°C
  Growth strain: DH5alpha
  Copy number: High Copy
Gene/Insert
  Gene/Insert name: pcoCasphi-2 (alt names: Arabidopsis codon optimized Casphi-2; Cas12j2)
  Species: Synthetic
  Insert size (bp): 2460
  Promoter: pUBQ10
  Cloning method: Gibson Cloning
  Sequencing primers: 5′ GTGATTTCTATCTAGATCTGGTGTTAGT; 3′ CTGATGCATTGAACTTGACGAACGT
Terms and licenses: Academic/Nonprofit Terms; Industry Terms: Not Available to Industry
How to cite: pC1300_pUB10_pcoCASphi_E9t_MCS_version1 was a gift from Steven Jacobsen (Addgene plasmid # 197937 ; http://n2t.net/addgene:197937 ; RRID:Addgene_197937)
